Addgene plasmid #214514: AiP1669 - pAAV-AiE2348m-minBG-SYFP2-WPRE-BGHpA
Purpose: AiE2348m is an enhancer sequence, designed to drive AAV-mediated transgene expression in specific populations of brain cells
Depositing lab: Allen Institute for Brain Science & Bosiljka Tasic. Depositing organization: Allen Institute. Publication: A suite of enhancer AAVs and transgenic mouse lines for genetic access to cortical cell types. Ben-Simon Y, Hooper M, Narayan S, Daigle TL, Dwivedi D, Way SW, Oster A, Stafford DA, Mich JK, Taormina MJ, Martinez RA, Opitz-Araya X, Roth JR, Alexander JR, Allen S, Amster A, Arbuckle J, Ayala A, Baker PM, Bakken TE, Barcelli T, Barta S, Bendrick J, Bertagnolli D, Bielstein C, Bishwakarma P, Bowlus J, Boyer G, Brouner K, Casian B, Casper T, Chakka AB, Chakrabarty R, Chance RK, Chavan S, Clark M, Colbert K, Collman F, Daniel S, Departee M, DiValentin P, Donadio N, Dotson N, Egdorf T, Fliss T, Gabitto M, Garcia J, Gary A, Gasperini M, Gloe J, Goldy J, Gore BB, Graybuck L, Greisman N, Haeseleer F, Halterman C, Haradon Z, Hastings SD, Helback O, Ho W, Hockemeyer D, Huang C, Huff S, Hunker A, Johansen N, Jones D, Juneau Z, Kalmbach B, Kannan M, Khem S, Kussick E, Kutsal R, Larsen R, Lee C, Lee AY, Leibly M, Lenz GH, Li S, Liang E, Lusk N, Madigan Z, Malloy J, Malone J, McCue R, Melchor J, Mollenkopf T, Moosman S, Morin E, Newman D, Ng L, Ngo K, Omstead V, Otto S, Oyama A, Pena N, Pham T, Phillips E, Pom CA, Potekhina L, Ransford S, Ray PL, Rette D, Reynoldson C, Rimorin C, Rocha D, Ruiz A, Sanchez REA, Sawyer L, Sedeno-Cortes A, Sevigny JP, Shapovalova N, Shepard N, Shulga L, Sigler AR, Siverts L, Soliman S, Somasundaram S, Staats B, Stewart K, Szelenyi E, Tieu M, Trader C, Tran A, van Velthoven CTJ, Walker M, Wang Y, Weed N, Wirthlin M, Wood T, Wynalda B, Yao Z, Zhou T, Ariza J, Dee N, Reding M, Ronellenfitch K, Mufti S, Sunkin SM, Smith KA, Esposito L, Waters J, Thyagarajan B, Yao S, Lein ES, Zeng H, Levi BP, Ngai J, Ting JT, Tasic B. Cell. 2025 May 16:S0092-8674(25)00513-6. doi: 10.1016/j.cell.2025.05.002. PubMed 40403729.
Backbone
  Vector backbone: pAAV2
  Vector type: AAV
Growth in bacteria
  Bacterial resistance: Ampicillin, 100 μg/mL
  Growth temperature: 37°C
  Growth strain: NEB Stable
  Copy number: High Copy
Gene/Insert
  Gene/Insert name: SYFP2
  Species: Synthetic
  Promoter: minBG
  Cloning method: Gibson Cloning
Terms and licenses: Academic/Nonprofit Terms; Industry Terms: Not Available to Industry
Depositor comments: 5' Cloning Site: SgrAI (destroyed), 3' Cloning Site: SgrAI (destroyed). Please visit https://doi.org/10.1101/2024.06.10.597244 for bioRxiv preprint.
How to cite: AiP1669 - pAAV-AiE2348m-minBG-SYFP2-WPRE-BGHpA was a gift from Allen Institute for Brain Science & Bosiljka Tasic (Addgene plasmid # 214514 ; http://n2t.net/addgene:214514 ; RRID:Addgene_214514)
