[The description below was written by a language model from this plasmid's Addgene catalogue record and pLannotate feature annotations shown in this document.]
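Description:
AiP1669 - pAAV-AiE2348m-minBG-SYFP2-WPRE-BGHpA is an AAV transfer plasmid built on a pAAV2 backbone and intended for packaging an enhancer-driven fluorescent reporter into recombinant adeno-associated virus for delivery to brain tissue. In bacteria it is maintained as a high-copy plasmid through a ColE1/pUC-type origin and selected with ampicillin via the β-lactamase gene and its native promoter. An f1 phage origin is also present, along with short remnants of pBR322 bom and rop sequences that are backbone leftovers rather than functional parts.

The payload lies between AAV2 inverted terminal repeats, which supply the cis signals for genome replication and encapsidation. One ITR is annotated in full, while the other is detected only as two short fragments in the sequencing-derived record, so its integrity cannot be judged from the feature table. The expression cassette consists of the AiE2348m enhancer placed upstream of the minBG minimal promoter, which has little activity on its own and so leaves cell-type specificity to the enhancer. This drives SYFP2, a fast-maturing monomeric yellow fluorescent protein derived from Aequorea victoria. The transcript is followed by a WPRE, annotated as two adjacent fragments, which enhances post-transcriptional expression, and by the bovine growth hormone polyadenylation signal. The enhancer and minimal promoter are not annotated, but an unannotated stretch between the SYFP2 start and the fragmentary ITR is where they would be expected. The enhancer was inserted by Gibson assembly at an SgrAI site that was destroyed in the process.

The construct is designed for labelling specific brain cell populations, as part of a larger collection of enhancer AAVs for genetic access to cortical cell types. The record does not state which population AiE2348m targets.
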