Features (pLannotate 1.2.2; 14 found; start..end, strand, type, name):
     16..67      +  misc_feature   bom (fragment): basis of mobility region from pBR322
     72..212     -  repeat_region  AAV2 ITR: inverted terminal repeat of adeno-associated virus serotype 2 inverted
    330..441     -  polyA_signal   bGH poly(A) signal: bovine growth hormone polyadenylation signal
    458..538     -  misc_feature   WPRE (fragment): woodchuck hepatitis virus posttranscriptional regulatory element
    544..701     -  misc_feature   WPRE (fragment): woodchuck hepatitis virus posttranscriptional regulatory element
    741..1457    -  CDS            SYFP2: SYFP2 is a basic (constitutively fluorescent) yellow fluorescent protein published in 2006, derived from Aequorea victoria. It is reported to be a very rapidly-maturing monomer with moderate acid sensitivity.
   2217..2244    -  repeat_region  AAV2 ITR (fragment): inverted terminal repeat of adeno-associated virus serotype 2 inverted
   2273..2300    -  repeat_region  AAV2 ITR (fragment): inverted terminal repeat of adeno-associated virus serotype 2 inverted
   2373..2961    -  rep_origin     ori: high-copy-number ColE1/pMB1/pBR322/pUC origin of replication
   3132..3992    -  CDS            AmpR: β-lactamase; bla; confers resistance to ampicillin, carbenicillin, and related antibiotics
   3993..4097    -  promoter       AmpR promoter: bla
   4192..4227    +  CDS            rop (fragment): Rop protein, which maintains plasmids at low copy number; rop
   4329..4378    +  misc_feature   bom (fragment): basis of mobility region from pBR322
   4379..4834    -  rep_origin     f1 ori (sequence partly withheld): f1 bacteriophage origin of replication; arrow indicates direction of (+) strand synthesis
>Addgene plasmid #214514 | AiP1669 - pAAV-AiE2348m-minBG-SYFP2-WPRE-BGHpA | addgene full sequence | sequence record 432545 | Addgene NGS Result
ATGGTTGCTTTGACGTATGCGGTGTGAAATACCGCACAGATGCGTAAGGAGAAAATACCGCATCAGGCGC
CCCTGCAGGCAGCTGCGCGCTCGCTCGCTCACTGAGGCCGCCCGGGCAAAGCCCGGGCGTCGGGCGACCT
TTGGTCGCCCGGCCTCAGTGAGCGAGCGAGCGCGCAGAGAGGGAGTGGCCAACTCCATCACTAGGGGTTC
CTGCGGCCGCTCGGTCCGCACGTGAGATCTCATGCCTGCTATTGTCTTCCCAATCCTCCCCCTTGCTGTC
CTGCCCCACCCCACCCCCCAGAATAGAATGACACCTACTCAGACAATGCGATGCAATTTCCTCATTTTAT
TAGGAAAGGACAGTGGGAGTGGCACCTTCCAGGGTCAAGGAAGGCACGGGGGAGGGGCAAACAACAGATG
GCTGGCAACTAGAAGGCACAGTCGAAGATCTCTCGAGCCACGGAATTGTCAGTGCCCAACAGCCGAGCCC
CTGTCCAGCAGCGGGCAAGGCAGGCGGCGATGAGTTCCGCCGTGGCAAGAACTAACCAGGATTTATACAA
GGAGGAGAAAATGAAAGCCATACGGGAAGCAATAGCATGATACAAAGGCATTAAAGCAGCGTATCCACAT
AGCGTAAAAGGAGCAACATAGTTAAGAATACCAGTCAATCTTTCACAAATTTTGTAATCCAGAGGTTGAT
TATGATATCGAATTCGCGGCCGCGGCGCGCCGTCGACTTACTTGTACAGCTCGTCCATGCCGAGAGTGAT
CCCGGCGGCGGTCACGAACTCCAGCAGGACCATGTGATCGCGCTTCTCGTTGGGGTCTTTGCTCAGCTTG
GACTGGTAGCTCAGGTAGTGGTTGTCGGGCAGCAGCACGGGGCCGTCGCCGATGGGGGTGTTCTGCTGGT
AGTGGTCGGCGAGCTGCACGCCGCCGTCCTCGATGTTGTGGCGGATCTTGAAGTTGGCCTTGATGCCGTT
CTTCTGCTTGTCGGCGGTGATATAGACGTTGTGGCTGTTGTAGTTGTACTCCAGCTTGTGCCCCAGGATG
TTGCCGTCCTCCTTGAAGTCGATGCCCTTCAGCTCGATGCGGTTCACCAGGGTGTCGCCCTCGAACTTCA
CCTCGGCGCGGGTCTTGTAGTTGCCGTCGTCCTTGAAGAAGATGGTGCGCTCCTGGACGTAGCCTTCGGG
CATGGCGGACTTGAAGAAGTCGTGCTGCTTCATGTGGTCGGGGTAGCGGGCGAAGCACTGCACGCCGTAG
CCCAGGGTGGTCACGAGGGTGGGCCAGGGCACGGGCAGCTTGCCGGTGGTGCAGATCAGCTTCAGGGTCA
GCTTGCCGTAGGTGGCATCGCCCTCGCCCTCGCCGGACACGCTGAACTTGTGGCCGTTTACGTCGCCGTC
CAGCTCGACCAGGATGGGCACCACCCCGGTGAACAGCTCCTCGCCCTTGCTCACCATGGTGGCGACCGGT
AGCGCTAGCTTCGAAAGATCTGGATCCCAGAAGCAAATGTAAGCAATAGATGGCTCTGCCCTGACTTTTA
TGCCCAGCCCGAGCTCCGCCTTACACTCTGTACGTGCTCCCTGCTGTGACAAGCAACTAAAATAGTGCCA
CCCTCCCAGACTCCTGCTCTCAACCCCATCATTTTGCAATGTTCCCTGTGCACTGGTATAGAAAAGAAAA
CGCCAGCCATCAGCTTTTCTTTCGGCAATTAACTCTGAACTGAGGACCGAGGTGCCAAGAAACTCAAACC
AGCTATATGCTCCAGAATAGCAAGACACCTCTCCAGGGAGGCAGACACCACCTTCTGCAATCACAAGGCC
CTGAGAGAAAAAGTAAGACGGGAGCTAAGGCTGTAGCTCCACTGACAGAGTACTTGCCTAGCACACATGA
GAACTTGGATTCCATCCCAAGTTCCACATAAAACAACAGGTACCGCCTAGATGCAGAATGACAAGAAGTC
CAAGGTCATTTTCGGGCTACATAGTGAGTTTAAGAGAGCTAATGTGTAAGTCAGGGGCTTCAAAGGCCAG
GGATCCATCAGCCTCTCTGAGGATGCACTAAGAGTAAAGCAAGAACTTGCCAGACAGTGGCAGACACAGC
CCTAAAGGCCTAACCCAAACTGGCAAGGTGCTTAAACCTGAACTCTCAGCCGATTATTACTCTTACAACG
CGTGCGGCCGCAGGAACCCCTAGTGATGGAGTTGGCCACTCCCTCTCTGCGCGCTCGCTCGCTCACTGAG
GCCGGGCGACCAAAGGTCGCCCGACGCCCGGGCGGCCTCAGTGAGCGAGCGAGCGCGCAGCTGCCTGCAG
GACATGTGAGCAAAAGGCCAGCAAAAGGCCAGGAACCGTAAAAAGGCCGCGTTGCTGGCGTTTTTCCATA
GGCTCCGCCCCCCTGACGAGCATCACAAAAATCGACGCTCAAGTCAGAGGTGGCGAAACCCGACAGGACT
ATAAAGATACCAGGCGTTTCCCCCTGGAAGCTCCCTCGTGCGCTCTCCTGTTCCGACCCTGCCGCTTACC
GGATACCTGTCCGCCTTTCTCCCTTCGGGAAGCGTGGCGCTTTCTCATAGCTCACGCTGTAGGTATCTCA
GTTCGGTGTAGGTCGTTCGCTCCAAGCTGGGCTGTGTGCACGAACCCCCCGTTCAGCCCGACCGCTGCGC
CTTATCCGGTAACTATCGTCTTGAGTCCAACCCGGTAAGACACGACTTATCGCCACTGGCAGCAGCCACT
GGTAACAGGATTAGCAGAGCGAGGTATGTAGGCGGTGCTACAGAGTTCTTGAAGTGGTGGCCTAACTACG
GCTACACTAGAAGAACAGTATTTGGTATCTGCGCTCTGCTGAAGCCAGTTACCTTCGGAAAAAGAGTTGG
TAGCTCTTGATCCGGCAAACAAACCACCGCTGGTAGCGGTGGTTTTTTTGTTTGCAAGCAGCAGATTACG
CGCAGAAAAAAAGGATCTCAAGAAGATCCTTTGATCTTTTCTACGGGGTCTGACGCTCAGTGGAACGAAA
ACTCACGTTAAGGGATTTTGGTCATGAGATTATCAAAAAGGATCTTCACCTAGATCCTTTTAAATTAAAA
ATGAAGTTTTAAATCAATCTAAAGTATATATGAGTAAACTTGGTCTGACAGTTACCAATGCTTAATCAGT
GAGGCACCTATCTCAGCGATCTGTCTATTTCGTTCATCCATAGTTGCCTGACTCCCCGTCGTGTAGATAA
CTACGATACGGGAGGGCTTACCATCTGGCCCCAGTGCTGCAATGATACCGCGAGACCCACGCTCACCGGC
TCCAGATTTATCAGCAATAAACCAGCCAGCCGGAAGGGCCGAGCGCAGAAGTGGTCCTGCAACTTTATCC
GCCTCCATCCAGTCTATTAATTGTTGCCGGGAAGCTAGAGTAAGTAGTTCGCCAGTTAATAGTTTGCGCA
ACGTTGTTGCCATTGCTACAGGCATCGTGGTGTCACGCTCGTCGTTTGGTATGGCTTCATTCAGCTCCGG
TTCCCAACGATCAAGGCGAGTTACATGATCCCCCATGTTGTGCAAAAAAGCGGTTAGCTCCTTCGGTCCT
CCGATCGTTGTCAGAAGTAAGTTGGCCGCAGTGTTATCACTCATGGTTATGGCAGCACTGCATAATTCTC
TTACTGTCATGCCATCCGTAAGATGCTTTTCTGTGACTGGTGAGTACTCAACCAAGTCATTCTGAGAATA
GTGTATGCGGCGACCGAGTTGCTCTTGCCCGGCGTCAATACGGGATAATACCGCGCCACATAGCAGAACT
TTAAAAGTGCTCATCATTGGAAAACGTTCTTCGGGGCGAAAACTCTCAAGGATCTTACCGCTGTTGAGAT
CCAGTTCGATGTAACCCACTCGTGCACCCAACTGATCTTCAGCATCTTTTACTTTCACCAGCGTTTCTGG
GTGAGCAAAAACAGGAAGGCAAAATGCCGCAAAAAAGGGAATAAGGGCGACACGGAAATGTTGAATACTC
ATACTCTTCCTTTTTCAATATTATTGAAGCATTTATCAGGGTTATTGTCTCATGAGCGGATACATATTTG
AATGTATTTAGAAAAATAAACAAATAGGGGTTCCGCGCACATTTCCCCGAAAAGTGCCACCTGACGTCTA
AGAAACCATTATTATCATGACATTAACCTATAAAAATAGGCGTATCACGAGGCCCTTTCGTCTCGCGCGT
TTCGGTGATGACGGTGAAAACCTCTGACACATGCAGCTCCCGGAGACGGTCACAGCTTGTCTGTAAGCGG
ATGCCGGGAGCAGACAAGCCCGTCAGGGCGCGTCAGCGGGTGTTGGCGGGTGTCGGGGCTGGCTTAACTA
TGCGGCATCAGAGCAGATTGTACTGAGAGTGCACCATAAAATTGTAAACGTTAATATTTTGTTAAAATTC
GCGTTAAATTTTTGTTAAATCAGCTCATTTTTTAACCAATAGACCGAAATCGGCAAAATCCCTTATAAAT
CAAAAGAATAGCCCGAGATAGAGT
[37 nt withheld, positions 4505-4541]
AAAGAACGTGGACTCCAACGTCAAAGG
[141 nt withheld, positions 4569-4709]
G
[46 nt withheld, positions 4711-4756]
A
[80 nt withheld, positions 4758-4837]
